>Addgene plasmid #105837 | pBad-CA TAG186 | addgene full sequence | sequence record 205518 | Addgene NGS Result
CGCCATTCAGAGAAGAAACCAATTGTCCATATTGCATCAGACATTGCCGTCACTGCGTCTTTTACTGGCT
CTTCTCGCTAACCAAACCGGTAACCCCGCTTATTAAAAGCATTCTGTAACAAAGCGGGACCAAAGCCATG
ACAAAAACGCGTAACAAAAGTGTCTATAATCACGGCAGAAAAGTCCACATTGATTATTTGCACGGCGTCA
CACTTTGCTATGCCATAGCATTTTTATCCATAAGATTAGCGGATCCTACCTGACGCTTTTTATCGCAACT
CTCTACTGTTTCTCCATACCCGTTTTTTGGGCTAACAGGAGGAATTAACCATGGCGCATCATTGGGGTTA
CGGTAAACACAACGGTCCGGAGCATTGGCACAAAGATTTTCCAATTGCGAAGGGCGAACGTCAAAGCCCG
GTTGACATTGATACGCACACGGCAAAGTACGACCCGAGCCTGAAACCGCTGAGCGTTTCCTATGACCAGG
CTACGAGCCTGCGTATCCTGAACAATGGCCACACCTTCAACGTGGAGTTTGATGATTCCCAAGATAAGGC
GGTTCTGAAAGGTGGTCCGTTGGATGGCACCTACCGCCTGATCCAATTTCACTTTCACTGGGGTAGCCAC
GACGGTCAGGGCAGCGAGCATACCGTGGACAAAAAGAAGTATGCAGCCGAACTGCACCTGGTGCATTGGA
ACACGAAGTACGGCGACTTCGGTAAAGCGGTCCAGCAACCGGACGGTCTGGCTGTTCTGGGTATTTTCCT
GAAGGTCGGCAGCGCGAACCCGGGTCTGCAGAAAGTGGTTGACGTGTTGGACTCTATCAAGACCAAAGGC
AAGAGCGCGGACTTCACCAATTTCGATCCGCGTGGTCTGCTGCCGTAGAGCCTGGATTACTGGACTTATC
CGGGCAGCCTGACCACCCCGCCATTGCTGGAGTGCGTGACCTGGATCGTCTTGAAAGAACCGATCAGCGT
TAGCTCTGAACAGGTCAGCAAGTTCCGCAAGCTGAATTTCAATGGTGAGGGCGAGCCGGAAGAACCGATG
GTCGATAATTGGCGTCCTACCCAACCGCTGAAAAACCGCCAGATTAAAGCATCCTTTAAGCATCACCACC
ACCATCACTAAAAGCTTGGCTGTTTTGGCGGATGAGAGAAGATTTTCAGCCTGATACAGATTAAATCAGA
ACGCAGAAGCGGTCTGATAAAACAGAATTTGCCTGGCGGCAGTAGCGCGGTGGTCCCACCTGACCCCATG
CCGAACTCAGAAGTGAAACGCCGTAGCGCCGATGGTAGTGTGGGGTCTCCCCATGCGAGAGTAGGGAACT
GCCAGGCATCAAATAAAACGAAAGGCTCAGTCGAAAGACTGGGCCTTTCGTTTTATCTGTTGTTTGTCGG
TGAACGCTCTCCTGAGTAGGACAAATCCGCCGGGAGCGGATTTGAACGTTGCGAAGCAACGGCCCGGAGG
GTGGCGGGCAGGACGCCCGCCATAAACTGCCAGGCATCAAATTAAGCAGAAGGCCATCCTGACGGATGGC
CTTTTTGCGTTTCTACAAACTCTTTTGTTTATTTTTCTAAATACATTCAAATATGTATCCGCTCATGAGA
CAATAACCCTGATAAATGCTTCAATAATATTGAAAAAGGAAGAGTATGAGTATTCAACATTTCCGTGTCG
CCCTTATTCCCTTTTTTGCGGCATTTTGCCTTCCTGTTTTTGCTCACCCAGAAACGCTGGTGAAAGTAAA
AGATGCTGAAGATCAGTTGGGTGCACGAGTGGGTTACATCGAACTGGATCTCAACAGCGGTAAGATCCTT
GAGAGTTTTCGCCCCGAAGAACGTTTTCCAATGATGAGCACTTTTAAAGTTCTGCTATGTGGCGCGGTAT
TATCCCGTGTTGACGCCGGGCAAGAGCAACTCGGTCGCCGCATACACTATTCTCAGAATGACTTGGTTGA
GTACTCACCAGTCACAGAAAAGCATCTTACGGATGGCATGACAGTAAGAGAATTATGCAGTGCTGCCATA
ACCATGAGTGATAACACTGCGGCCAACTTACTTCTGACAACGATCGGAGGACCGAAGGAGCTAACCGCTT
TTTTGCACAACATGGGGGATCATGTAACTCGCCTTGATCGTTGGGAACCGGAGCTGAATGAAGCCATACC
AAACGACGAGCGTGACACCACGATGCCTGTAGCAATGGCAACAACGTTGCGCAAACTATTAACTGGCGAA
CTACTTACTCTAGCTTCCCGGCAACAATTAATAGACTGGATGGAGGCGGATAAAGTTGCAGGACCACTTC
TGCGCTCGGCCCTTCCGGCTGGCTGGTTTATTGCTGATAAATCTGGAGCCGGTGAGCGTGGGTCTCGCGG
TATCATTGCAGCACTGGGGCCAGATGGTAAGCCCTCCCGTATCGTAGTTATCTACACGACGGGGAGTCAG
GCAACTATGGATGAACGAAATAGACAGATCGCTGAGATAGGTGCCTCACTGATTAAGCATTGGTAACTGT
CAGACCAAGTTTACTCATATATACTTTAGATTGATTTAAAACTTCATTTTTAATTTAAAAGGATCTAGGT
GAAGATCCTTTTTGATAATCTCATGACCAAAATCCCTTAACGTGAGTTTTCGTTCCACTGAGCGTCAGAC
CCCGTAGAAAAGATCAAAGGATCTTCTTGAGATCCTTTTTTTCTGCGCGTAATCTGCTGCTTGCAAACAA
AAAAACCACCGCTACCAGCGGTGGTTTGTTTGCCGGATCAAGAGCTACCAACTCTTTTTCCGAAGGTAAC
TGGCTTCAGCAGAGCGCAGATACCAAATACTGTCCTTCTAGTGTAGCCGTAGTTAGGCCACCACTTCAAG
AACTCTGTAGCACCGCCTACATACCTCGCTCTGCTAATCCTGTTACCAGTGGCTGCTGCCAGTGGCGATA
AGTCGTGTCTTACCGGGTTGGACTCAAGACGATAGTTACCGGATAAGGCGCAGCGGTCGGGCTGAACGGG
GGGTTCGTGCACACAGCCCAGCTTGGAGCGAACGACCTACACCGAACTGAGATACCTACAGCGTGAGCTA
TGAGAAAGCGCCACGCTTCCCGAAGGGAGAAAGGCGGACAGGTATCCGGTAAGCGGCAGGGTCGGAACAG
GAGAGCGCACGAGGGAGCTTCCAGGGGGAAACGCCTGGTATCTTTATAGTCCTGTCGGGTTTCGCCACCT
CTGACTTGAGCGTCGATTTTTGTGATGCTCGTCAGGGGGGCGGAGCCTATGGAAAAACGCCAGCAACGCG
GCCTTTTTACGGTTCCTGGCCTTTTGCTGGCCTTTTGCTCACATGTTCTTTCCTGCGTTATCCCCTGATT
CTGTGGATAACCGTATTACCGCCTTTGAGTGAGCTGATACCGCTCGCCGCAGCCGAACGACCGAGCGCAG
CGAGTCAGTGAGCGAGGAAGCGGAAGAGCGCCTGATGCGGTATTTTCTCCTTACGCATCTGTGCGGTATT
TCACACCGCATATGGTGCACTCTCAGTACAATCTGCTCTGATGCCGCATAGTTAAGCCAGTATACACTCC
GCTATCGCTACGTGACTGGGTCATGGCTGCGCCCCGACACCCGCCAACACCCGCTGACGCGCCCTGACGG
GCTTGTCTGCTCCCGGCATCCGCTTACAGACAAGCTGTGACCGTCTCCGGGAGCTGCATGTGTCAGAGGT
TTTCACCGTCATCACCGAAACGCGCGAGGCAGCAGATCAATTCGCGCGCGAAGGCGAAGCGGCATGCATA
ATGTGCCTGTCAAATGGACGAAGCAGGGATTCTGCAAACCCTATGCTACTCCGTCAAGCCGTCAATTGTC
TGATTCGTTACCAATTATGACAACTTGACGGCTACATCATTCACTTTTTCTTCACAACCGGCACGGAACT
CGCTCGGGCTGGCCCCGGTGCATTTTTTAAATACCCGCGAGAAATAGAGTTGATCGTCAAAACCAACATT
GCGACCGACGGTGGCGATAGGCATCCGGGTGGTGCTCAAAAGCAGCTTCGCCTGGCTGATACGTTGGTCC
TCGCGCCAGCTTAAGACGCTAATCCCTAACTGCTGGCGGAAAAGATGTGACAGACGCGACGGCGACAAGC
AAACATGCTGTGCGACGCTGGCGATATCAAAATTGCTGTCTGCCAGGTGATCGCTGATGTACTGACAAGC
CTCGCGTACCCGATTATCCATCGGTGGATGGAGCGACTCGTTAATCGCTTCCATGCGCCGCAGTAACAAT
TGCTCAAGCAGATTTATCGCCAGCAGCTCCGAATAGCGCCCTTCCCCTTGCCCGGCGTTAATGATTTGCC
CAAACAGGTCGCTGAAATGCGGCTGGTGCGCTTCATCCGGGCGAAAGAACCCCGTATTGGCAAATATTGA
CGGCCAGTTAAGCCATTCATGCCAGTAGGCGCGCGGACGAAAGTAAACCCACTGGTGATACCATTCGCGA
GCCTCCGGATGACGACCGTAGTGATGAATCTCTCCTGGCGGGAACAGCAAAATATCACCCGGTCGGCAAA
CAAATTCTCGTCCCTGATTTTTCACCACCCCCTGACCGCGAATGGTGAGATTGAGAATATAACCTTTCAT
TCCCAGCGGTCGGTCGATAAAAAAATCGAGATAACCGTTGGCCTCAATCGGCGTTAAACCCGCCACCAGA
TGGGCATTAAACGAGTATCCCGGCAGCAGGGGATCATTTTGCGCTTCAGCCATACTTTTCATACTCC
Features (pLannotate 1.2.2; 11 found; start..end, strand, type, name):
     13..297     +  promoter       araBAD promoter: araBAD; promoter of the L-arabinose operon of E. coli; the araC regulatory gene is transcribed in the opposite direction (Guzman et al., 1995)
    331..1110    +  CDS            CA2: CAH2_HUMAN - Experimental evidence at protein level: Swiss-Prot protein existence level 1. Essential for bone resorption and osteoclast differentiation (By similarity). Reversible hydration of carbon dioxide. Can hydrate cyanamide to urea. Involved in the regulation of fluid secretion into the anterior chamber of the eye. Contributes to intracellular pH regulation in the duodenal upper villous epithelium during proton- coupled peptide absorption. Stimulates the chloride-bicarbonate exchange activity of SLC26A6. From Homo sapiens (Human).
   1221..1336    +  ncRNA          5S rRNA: Accession: RF00001 - 5S ribosomal RNA
   1340..1426    +  terminator     rrnB T1 terminator: Escherichia coli rrnB; transcription terminator T1 from the E. coli rrnB gene
   1518..1545    +  terminator     rrnB T2 terminator: transcription terminator T2 from the E. coli rrnB gene
   1564..1655    +  promoter       AmpR promoter: bla
   1656..2516    +  CDS            AmpR: β-lactamase; bla; confers resistance to ampicillin, carbenicillin, and related antibiotics
   2687..3275    +  rep_origin     ori: high-copy-number ColE1/pMB1/pBR322/pUC origin of replication
   3461..3601    -  misc_feature   bom: basis of mobility region from pBR322
   3703..3743    -  CDS            rop (fragment): Rop protein, which maintains plasmids at low copy number; rop
   3865..4743    -  CDS            araC: L-arabinose regulatory protein; araC
