[The description below was written by a language model from this plasmid's Addgene catalogue record and pLannotate feature annotations shown in this document.]
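Description:
pBad-CA TAG186 is a bacterial expression plasmid built on the Invitrogen pBad backbone for arabinose-inducible production of a thermostable variant of human carbonic anhydrase II (CA2/HCAII) in E. coli. The roughly 800 bp coding sequence was inserted between NcoI and HindIII sites, both retained, downstream of the araBAD promoter. The divergently transcribed araC gene on the same plasmid supplies the regulator that represses the promoter in the absence of L-arabinose and activates it when the sugar is present. Transcription ends at the rrnB T1 and T2 terminators, which are preceded by a stretch of rrnB-derived 5S rRNA sequence that is a normal part of this terminator region. The plasmid is maintained through a ColE1/pBR322-type origin with an adjacent bom region and selected with ampicillin via β-lactamase. The catalogue lists it as low copy, although only a fragment of rop is annotated. The sequenced record is 4,757 nt, slightly below the approximate total size given in the catalogue.

The defining feature of the insert is an amber (TAG) stop codon at site 186, combined with a C-terminal 6x His tag. The tag is stated in the catalogue but not separately annotated in the feature table. In an ordinary host, translation stops at position 186 and gives a truncated, untagged product. Full-length, His-tagged enzyme should appear only when the amber codon is suppressed, typically by an orthogonal tRNA/aminoacyl-tRNA synthetase pair supplied from a separate construct that inserts a noncanonical amino acid at that site. The associated publication is a laboratory manual on genetic code expansion, consistent with use as a teaching and test substrate for site-specific noncanonical amino acid incorporation, with the tag allowing purification of the full-length protein.
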