Addgene plasmid #105837: pBad-CA TAG186
Purpose: Expresses thermostable variant of human carbonic anhydrase II with TAG stop codon at site 186 and C-terminal 6x his tag
Depositing lab: Ryan Mehl. Depositing organization: Oregon State University. Publication: Chemical Biology & Biochemistry Laboratory : Using Genetic Code Expansion Manual. Mehl R, van Zee K, Kean K. 2020.
Backbone
  Vector backbone: pBad
  Backbone manufacturer: Invitrogen
  Backbone size w/o insert (bp): 4100
  Total vector size (bp): 4900
  Vector type: Bacterial Expression
Growth in bacteria
  Bacterial resistance: Ampicillin, 100 μg/mL
  Growth temperature: 37°C
  Growth strain: DH5alpha
  Copy number: Low Copy
Gene/Insert
  Gene/Insert name: human carbonic anhydrase II thermostable variant (alt name: HCAII)
  Species: H. sapiens (human)
  Insert size (bp): 801
  Mutation: TAG stop codon at site 186
  Entrez Gene: CA2 (a.k.a. CA-II, CAC, CAII, Car2, HEL-76, HEL-S-282)
  Promoter: pBad/arabinose
  Tag / fusion protein: 6x his tag (C terminal on insert)
  Cloning method: Restriction Enzyme; 5′ cloning site NcoI (not destroyed); 3′ cloning site HindIII (not destroyed)
  Sequencing primers: 5′ ATGCCATAGCATTTTTATCC; 3′ GATTTAATCTGTATCAGG
Terms and licenses: Academic/Nonprofit Terms; Industry Terms: Not Available to Industry
Depositor comments: Please visit https://openlibrary-repo.ecampusontario.ca/jspui/handle/123456789/838 for Chemical Biology & Biochemistry Laboratory Using Genetic Code Expansion Manual.
How to cite: pBad-CA TAG186 was a gift from Ryan Mehl (Addgene plasmid # 105837 ; http://n2t.net/addgene:105837 ; RRID:Addgene_105837)
