>Addgene plasmid #105837 | pBad-CA TAG186 | depositor partial sequence | sequence record 201316 | HCAII thermostable variant insert
ATGGCGCATCATTGGGGTTACGGTAAACACAACGGTCCGGAGCATTGGCACAAAGATTTTCCAATTGCGA
AGGGCGAACGTCAAAGCCCGGTTGACATTGATACGCACACGGCAAAGTACGACCCGAGCCTGAAACCGCT
GAGCGTTTCCTATGACCAGGCTACGAGCCTGCGTATCCTGAACAATGGCCACACCTTCAACGTGGAGTTT
GATGATTCCCAAGATAAGGCGGTTCTGAAAGGTGGTCCGTTGGATGGCACCTACCGCCTGATCCAATTTC
ACTTTCACTGGGGTAGCCACGACGGTCAGGGCAGCGAGCATACCGTGGACAAAAAGAAGTATGCAGCCGA
ACTGCACCTGGTGCATTGGAACACGAAGTACGGCGACTTCGGTAAAGCGGTCCAGCAACCGGACGGTCTG
GCTGTTCTGGGTATTTTCCTGAAGGTCGGCAGCGCGAACCCGGGTCTGCAGAAAGTGGTTGACGTGTTGG
ACTCTATCAAGACCAAAGGCAAGAGCGCGGACTTCACCAATTTCGATCCGCGTGGTCTGCTGCCGTAGAG
CCTGGATTACTGGACTTATCCGGGCAGCCTGACCACCCCGCCATTGCTGGAGTGCGTGACCTGGATCGTC
TTGAAAGAACCGATCAGCGTTAGCTCTGAACAGGTCAGCAAGTTCCGCAAGCTGAATTTCAATGGTGAGG
GCGAGCCGGAAGAACCGATGGTCGATAATTGGCGTCCTACCCAACCGCTGAAAAACCGCCAGATTAAAGC
ATCCTTTAAGCATCACCACCACCATCACTAA
